Addgene plasmid #13324: pMK47
Depositing lab: Martin Gellert. Depositing organization: National Institute of Diabetes & Digestive & Kidney Diseases (NIDDK). Publication: Cloning and simplified purification of Escherichia coli DNA gyrase A and B proteins. Mizuuchi K, Mizuuchi M, O'Dea MH, Gellert M. J Biol Chem. 1984 Jul 25. 259(14):9199-201. PubMed 6086626.
Backbone
  Vector backbone: pKC16
  Backbone size w/o insert (bp): 15500
  Vector type: Bacterial Expression
Growth in bacteria
  Bacterial resistance: Ampicillin, 100 μg/mL
  Growth temperature: 37°C
  Growth strain: DH5alpha
  Copy number: Unknown
Gene/Insert
  Gene/Insert name: gyrB (alt name: gyrase B)
  Species: Escherichia coli
  Cloning method: Restriction Enzyme; 5′ cloning site BamHI (not destroyed); 3′ cloning site BamHI (not destroyed)
  Sequencing primers: 5′ n/a
Terms and licenses: Academic/Nonprofit Terms; Industry Terms: Not Available to Industry
Depositor comments: A fragment containing gyrB, recF, dnaN, dnaA, and lambda N genes was trimmed with nuclease Bal31 and then cut with BamHI and inserted into the BamHI site of pKC16. See article for cloning details.
How to cite: pMK47 was a gift from Martin Gellert (Addgene plasmid # 13324 ; http://n2t.net/addgene:13324 ; RRID:Addgene_13324)
