[The description below was written by a language model from this plasmid's Addgene catalogue record.]
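Description:
pMK47 is a bacterial expression plasmid carrying the Escherichia coli gyrB gene, which encodes the B subunit of DNA gyrase, the type II topoisomerase that introduces negative supercoils into DNA. It is built on the pKC16 backbone, listed at about 15.5 kb without the insert, and is maintained in E. coli under ampicillin selection. The record gives the copy number as unknown and does not name the origin of replication. No feature table or annotated sequence is provided, so the arrangement of elements can only be inferred from the catalogue fields and depositor notes.

According to the depositor comments, the insert came from a larger fragment containing gyrB together with the neighbouring chromosomal genes recF, dnaN and dnaA, plus the bacteriophage lambda N gene. This fragment was trimmed with the exonuclease Bal31, cut with BamHI, and ligated into the BamHI site of pKC16, with BamHI sites preserved on both sides of the insert. The record does not say how much of the flanking material survived the trimming, so it is unclear which genes other than gyrB remain intact. It also does not name the promoter driving gyrB expression or mention any tags or fusion partners, and it refers to the original publication for cloning details.

The associated publication concerns the cloning and simplified purification of the E. coli gyrase A and B proteins. This indicates that pMK47 was made to overproduce GyrB as a source of protein for purification, for example to reconstitute gyrase activity with the A subunit in biochemical studies.
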