>Addgene plasmid #13324 | pMK47 | addgene partial sequence | sequence record 81034 | cI857-R 5'-caggaatctgtcgcagacaa-3'
CTTTATTTAATGGCATCAATGCATTAAATGCTTATAACGCCGCATTGCTTACAAAAATTCTCAAAGTTAG
CGTTGAAGAATTTAGCCCTTCAATCGCCAGAGAAATCTACGAGATGTATGAAGCGGTTAGTATGCAGCCG
TCACTTAGAAGTGAGTATGAGTACCCTGTTTTTTCTCATGTTCAGGCAGGGATGTTCTCACCTAAGCTTA
GAACCTTTACCAAAGGTGATGCGGAGAGATGGGTAAGCACAACCAAAAAAGCCAGTGATTCTGCATTCTG
GCTTGAGGTTGAAGGTAATTCCATGACCGCACCAACAGGCTCCAAGCCAAGCTTTCCTGACGGAATGTTA
ATTCTCGTTGACCCTGAGCAGGCTGTTGAGCCAGGTGATTTCTGCATAGCCAGACTTGGGGGTGATGAGT
TTACCTTCAAGAAACTGATCAGGGATAGCGGTCAGGTGTTTTTACAACCACTAAACCCACAGTACCCAAT
GATCCCATGCAATGAGAGTTGTTCCGTTGTGGGGAAAGTTATCGCTAGTCAGTGGCCTGAAGAGACGTTT
GGCTGATCGGCAAGGTGTTCTGGTCGGCGCATAGCTGATAACAATTGAGCAAGAATCTTCATCGAATTAG
GGGAATTTTCACTCCCCTCAGAACATAACATAGTAAATGGATTGAATTATGAAGAATGGTTTTTATGCGA
CTTACCGCAGCAAAAATAAAGGGAAAGATAAGCGCTCAATAAACCTGTCTGTTTTCCTTAATTCTCTGCT
GGCTGATAATCATCACCTGCAGGTTGGCTCCAATTATTTGTATATTCATAAAATCGATGGAAAAACTTTT
CTCTTTACCAAAACAAATGACAAGAGTCTGGTTCAGAAGATAAATCGCTCTAAAGCTTCAGTTGAAGATA
TTAAGAACAGCCTCGCAGATGACGAATCATTGGGATTCCCATCTTTTTTGTTTGTTGAAGGCGACACCAT
TGGTTTTGCCAGAACTGTTTT
