>Addgene plasmid #13324 | pMK47 | addgene partial sequence | sequence record 81036 | pBRrevBam 5'-GGTGATGTCGGCGATATAGG-3'
CGGTGATGCCGGCCACGATGCGTCCGGCGTAGAGGATCCTGACCAATCAAATAGTCACCCAGCTCGTGAA
CTGCCGCTTCCACCGTACGGGCGCGGCCTTCGATCACGGGCTCGCCCCAACCGACCACGCCTTCATCGGT
TTCAATTTTCAGGAACATCCAGCGGGGAGGTAAACGATACGTGGTAATTTTGGTGATTTTCATTGCACTG
CCTCTCGATACGCCTTAACAAATGCTGCTGCCTGCTGCGCGGTGCGCTCTACGGATTGCCCGGCGCGATA
GAGATCGCTGCCTAAGCCCGCCCCTGCACAACCTGCGTCTATCCACTGCGCCAGGTTTTCTGGCGTCACG
CCGCCAACGGCAAAGACTGCGATGTCCGATGGCAATACCGCTTTTAACGCTTTGATGTATTGCGGACCAA
AAGCCGATGACGGAAATATTTTCAGCGCCTGCGCGCCCGCTTCGAGCGCGGTAAAGGCTTCGGTCGCCGT
CGCGCAGCCGGGGCAGACGGTCATGCCGTAGCCCACCGCACGGCGGATCACTTCACTATGGATATTGGGC
GTAACGATGAGCTGACAGCCCATCCTGGCGAGCGCATCGACCTGTTCAGGTTTCAGTACCGTACCTGCGC
CAATCAACGCCTTGTCGCCGTACGCATCAACGATGGCGGGAATGCTTTGCTCCCATTGTGGGGAATTCAG
CGGGATTTCAACCGCGTCGAACCCGGCGTCAATCACCGCGCCAACATGCGCCAGCGCCTCGTCGGGCGTA
ATACCGCGCAAAATGGCGATCAGCGGGAGTTTAGTTTGCCACTGCATGAGCGATGCTCCTTATACCAGCC
TGAAATGCCGTGTCGCCCGCCACCGCCGTCACGTCGCAACCCATCGCCTGAAAGGCTTGCTGGTAGCGCG
CGGTCAGCGATGTTCCGGCGACAAGGGTGATGGCGTGTTGATGGGCCACATAGTCGCGCATACTGGCGAC
CTCTGCGCCAATCAACAAACCAGAG
