>Addgene plasmid #13324 | pMK47 | addgene partial sequence | sequence record 81505 | GyrB-fwd 5'-accattcacgccgataactc-3'
GGCGCGGCATTCCGACCGGTATTCACCCGGAAGAGGGCGTATCGGCGGCGGAAGTGATCATGACCGTTCT
GCACGCAGGCGGTAAATTTGACGATAACTCCTATAAAGTGTCCGGCGGTCTGCACGGCGTTGGTGTTTCG
GTAGTAAACGCCCTGTCGCAAAAACTGGAGCTGGTTATCCAGCGCGAGGGTAAAATTCACCGTCAGATCT
ACGAACACGGTGTACCGCAGGCCCCGCTGGCGGTTACCGGCGAGACTGAAAAAACCGGCACCATGGTGCG
TTTCTGGCCCAGCCTCGAAACCTTCACCAATGTGACCGAGTTCGAATATGAAATTCTGGCGAAACGTCTG
CGTGAGTTGTCGTTCCTCAACTCCGGCGTTTCCATTCGTCTGCGCGACAAGCGCGACGGCAAAGAAGACC
ACTTCCACTATGAAGGCGGCATCAAGGCGTTCGTTGAATATCTGAACAAGAACAAAACGCCGATCCACCC
GAATATCTTCTACTTCTCCACTGAAAAAGACGGTATTGGCGTCGAAGTGGCGTTGCAGTGGAACGATGGC
TTCCAGGAAAACATCTACTGCTTTACCAACAACATTCCGCAGCGTGACGGCGGTACTCACCTGGCAGGCT
TCCGTGCGGCGATGACCCGTACCCTGAACGCCTACATGGACAAAGAAGGCTACAGCAAAAAAGCCAAAGT
CAGCGCCACCGGTGACGATGCGCGTGAAGGCCTGATTGCGGTCGTTTCCGTGAAAGTGCCGGACCCGAAA
TTCTCCTCCCAGACCAAAGACAAACTGGTTTCTTCTGAGGTGAAATCGGCGGTTGAACAGCAGATGAACG
AACTGCTGGCAGAATACCTGCTGGAAAACCCAACCGACGCGAAAATCGTGGTTGGCAAAATTATCGATGC
TGCCCGTGCCCGTGAAGCGGCGCGTCGCGCGCGTGAAATGACCCGCCGTAAAGGTGCGCTCGACTTA
